>Addgene plasmid #235077 | Tad-CBE(GCT2) | addgene full sequence | sequence record 466811 | Addgene NGS Result
TTCACCTAGATCCTTTTAAATTAAAAATGAAGTTTTAAATCAATCTAAAGTATATATGAGTAAACTTGGT
CTGACAGTTACCAATGCTTAATCAGTGAGGCACCTATCTCAGCGATCTGTCTATTTCGTTCATCCATAGT
TGCCTGACTCCCCGTCGTGTAGATAACTACGATACGGGAGGGCTTACCATCTGGCCCCAGTGCTGCAATG
ATACCGCGGCTACCACGCTCACCGGCTCCAGATTTATCAGCAATAAACCAGCCAGCCGGAAGGGCCGAGC
GCAGAAGTGGTCCTGCAACTTTATCCGCCTCCATCCAGTCTATTAATTGTTGCCGGGAAGCTAGAGTAAG
TAGTTCGCCAGTTAATAGTTTGCGCAACGTTGTTGCCATTGCTACAGGCATCGTGGTGTCACGCTCGTCG
TTTGGTATGGCTTCATTCAGCTCCGGTTCCCAACGATCAAGGCGAGTTACATGATCCCCCATGTTGTGCA
AAAAAGCGGTTAGCTCCTTCGGTCCTCCGATCGTTGTCAGAAGTAAGTTGGCCGCAGTGTTATCACTCAT
GGTTATGGCAGCACTGCATAATTCTCTTACTGTCATGCCATCCGTAAGATGCTTTTCTGTGACTGGTGAG
TACTCAACCAAGTCATTCTGAGAATAGTGTATGCGGCGACCGAGTTGCTCTTGCCCGGCGTCAATACGGG
ATAATACCGCGCCACATAGCAGAACTTTAAAAGTGCTCATCATTGGAAAACGTTCTTCGGGGCGAAAACT
CTCAAGGATCTTACCGCTGTTGAGATCCAGTTCGATGTAACCCACTCGTGCACCCAACTGATCTTCAGCA
TCTTTTACTTTCACCAGCGTTTCTGGGTGAGCAAAAACAGGAAGGCAAAATGCCGCAAAAAAGGGAATAA
GGGCGACACGGAAATGTTGAATACTCATACTCTTCCTTTTTCAATATTATTGAAGCATTTATCAGGGTTA
TTGTCTCATGAGCGGATACATATTTGAATGTATTTAGAAAAATAAACAAATAGGGGTTCCGCGCACATTT
CCCCGAAAAGTGCCACCTGACGTCGACGGATCGGGAGATCGATCTCCCGATCCCCTAGGGTCGACTCTCA
GTACAATCTGCTCTGATGCCGCATAGTTAAGCCAGTATCTGCTCCCTGCTTGTGTGTTGGAGGTCGCTGA
GTAGTGCGCGAGCAAAATTTAAGCTACAACAAGGCAAGGCTTGACCGACAATTGCATGAAGAATCTGCTT
AGGGTTAGGCGTTTTGCGCTGCTTCGCGATGTACGGGCCAGATATACGCGTTGACATTGATTATTGACTA
GTTATTAATAGTAATCAATTACGGGGTCATTAGTTCATAGCCCATATATGGAGTTCCGCGTTACATAACT
TACGGTAAATGGCCCGCCTGGCTGACCGCCCAACGACCCCCGCCCATTGACGTCAATAATGACGTATGTT
CCCATAGTAACGCCAATAGGGACTTTCCATTGACGTCAATGGGTGGAGTATTTACGGTAAACTGCCCACT
TGGCAGTACATCAAGTGTATCATATGCCAAGTACGCCCCCTATTGACGTCAATGACGGTAAATGGCCCGC
CTGGCATTATGCCCAGTACATGACCTTATGGGACTTTCCTACTTGGCAGTACATCTACGTATTAGTCATC
GCTATTACCATGGTGATGCGGTTTTGGCAGTACATCAATGGGCGTGGATAGCGGTTTGACTCACGGGGAT
TTCCAAGTCTCCACCCCATTGACGTCAATGGGAGTTTGTTTTGGCACCAAAATCAACGGGACTTTCCAAA
ATGTCGTAACAACTCCGCCCCATTGACGCAAATGGGCGGTAGGCGTGTACGGTGGGAGGTCTATATAAGC
AGAGCTGGTTTAGTGAACCGTCAGATCCGCTAGAGATCCGCGGCCGCTAATACGACTCACTATAGGGAGA
GCCGCCACCATGAAACGGACAGCCGACGGAAGCGAGTTCGAGTCACCAAAGAAGAAGCGGAAAGTCTCTG
AAGTCGAGTTTAGCCACGAGTATTGGATGAGGCACGCACTGACCCTGGCAAAGCGAGCACGGGATGAAAA
TGGGGCGCCCGTGGGCGCCGTGCTGGTGCTCAACAATAGAGTGATCGGAGAGGGATGGCCTAAGTTGAAT
ACGATGCACGACCCTACCGCACACGCAGAGATCATGGCACTGAGGCAGGGAGGCCTGGTCATGCAGAATT
ACCGCCTGTACGATGCCACCCTGTATTCGACACTCGAGCCATGCGTGATGTGCGCAGGAGCAATGATCCA
CAGCAGGATCGGAAGAGTGGTGTTCGGAGTGAGGTATGCGAAGTTTGGCGCAGTAGGCTCCCTGATGAAT
GTGCTGCACTACCCCGGCATAAAGCACCGGGTGGAGATCACAGAGGGAATCCTGGCAGACGAGTGCGCCG
CCCTGCTGTGCCGTTTCTTTAGAATGCCGAGACGGGTGTTCAAGGCCCAGAAGAAGGCACAGAGCTCCAC
CGACTCTGGAGGATCTAGCGGAGGATCCTCTGGCAGCGAGACACCAGGAACAAGCGAGTCAGCAACACCA
GAGAGCAGTGGCGGCAGCAGCGGCGGCAGCGACAAGAAGTACAGCATCGGCCTGGCCATCGGCACCAACT
CTGTGGGCTGGGCCGTGATCACCGACGAGTACAAGGTGCCCAGCAAGAAATTCAAGGTGCTGGGCAACAC
CGACCGGCACAGCATCAAGAAGAACCTGATCGGAGCCCTGCTGTTCGACAGCGGCGAAACAGCCGAGGCC
ACCCGGCTGAAGAGAACCGCCAGAAGAAGATACACCAGACGGAAGAACCGGATCTGCTATCTGCAAGAGA
TCTTCAGCAACGAGATGGCCAAGGTGGACGACAGCTTCTTCCACAGACTGGAAGAGTCCTTCCTGGTGGA
AGAGGATAAGAAGCACGAGCGGCACCCCATCTTCGGCAACATCGTGGACGAGGTGGCCTACCACGAGAAG
TACCCCACCATCTACCACCTGAGAAAGAAACTGGTGGACAGCACCGACAAGGCCGACCTGCGGCTGATCT
ATCTGGCCCTGGCCCACATGATCAAGTTCCGGGGCCACTTCCTGATCGAGGGCGACCTGAACCCCGACAA
CAGCGACGTGGACAAGCTGTTCATCCAGCTGGTGCAGACCTACAACCAGCTGTTCGAGGAAAACCCCATC
AACGCCAGCGGCGTGGACGCCAAGGCCATCCTGTCTGCCAGACTGAGCAAGAGCAGACGGCTGGAAAATC
TGATCGCCCAGCTGCCCGGCGAAAAGAAGAATGGCCTGTTCGGAAACCTGATTGCCCTGAGCCTGGGCCT
GACCCCCAACTTCAAGAGCAACTTCGACCTGGCCGAGGATGCCAAACTGCAGCTGAGCAAGGACACCTAC
GACGACGACCTGGACAACCTGCTGGCCCAGATCGGCGACCAGTACGCCGACCTGTTTCTGGCCGCCAAGA
ACCTGTCCGACGCCATCCTGCTGAGCGACATCCTGAGAGTGAACACCGAGATCACCAAGGCCCCCCTGAG
CGCCTCTATGATCAAGAGATACGACGAGCACCACCAGGACCTGACCCTGCTGAAAGCTCTCGTGCGGCAG
CAGCTGCCTGAGAAGTACAAAGAGATTTTCTTCGACCAGAGCAAGAACGGCTACGCCGGCTACATTGACG
GCGGAGCCAGCCAGGAAGAGTTCTACAAGTTCATCAAGCCCATCCTGGAAAAGATGGACGGCACCGAGGA
ACTGCTCGTGAAGCTGAACAGAGAGGACCTGCTGCGGAAGCAGCGGACCTTCGACAACGGCAGCATCCCC
CACCAGATCCACCTGGGAGAGCTGCACGCCATTCTGCGGCGGCAGGAAGATTTTTACCCATTCCTGAAGG
ACAACCGGGAAAAGATCGAGAAGATCCTGACCTTCCGCATCCCCTACTACGTGGGCCCTCTGGCCAGGGG
AAACAGCAGATTCGCCTGGATGACCAGAAAGAGCGAGGAAACCATCACCCCCTGGAACTTCGAGGAAGTG
GTGGACAAGGGCGCTTCCGCCCAGAGCTTCATCGAGCGGATGACCAACTTCGATAAGAACCTGCCCAACG
AGAAGGTGCTGCCCAAGCACAGCCTGCTGTACGAGTACTTCACCGTGTATAACGAGCTGACCAAAGTGAA
ATACGTGACCGAGGGAATGAGAAAGCCCGCCTTCCTGAGCGGCGAGCAGAAAAAGGCCATCGTGGACCTG
CTGTTCAAGACCAACCGGAAAGTGACCGTGAAGCAGCTGAAAGAGGACTACTTCAAGAAAATCGAGTGCT
TCGACTCCGTGGAAATCTCCGGCGTGGAAGATCGGTTCAACGCCTCCCTGGGCACATACCACGATCTGCT
GAAAATTATCAAGGACAAGGACTTCCTGGACAATGAGGAAAACGAGGACATTCTGGAAGATATCGTGCTG
ACCCTGACACTGTTTGAGGACAGAGAGATGATCGAGGAACGGCTGAAAACCTATGCCCACCTGTTCGACG
ACAAAGTGATGAAGCAGCTGAAGCGGCGGAGATACACCGGCTGGGGCAGGCTGAGCCGGAAGCTGATCAA
CGGCATCCGGGACAAGCAGTCCGGCAAGACAATCCTGGATTTCCTGAAGTCCGACGGCTTCGCCAACAGA
AACTTCATGCAGCTGATCCACGACGACAGCCTGACCTTTAAAGAGGACATCCAGAAAGCCCAGGTGTCCG
GCCAGGGCGATAGCCTGCACGAGCACATTGCCAATCTGGCCGGCAGCCCCGCCATTAAGAAGGGCATCCT
GCAGACAGTGAAGGTGGTGGACGAGCTCGTGAAAGTGATGGGCCGGCACAAGCCCGAGAACATCGTGATC
GAAATGGCCAGAGAGAACCAGACCACCCAGAAGGGACAGAAGAACAGCCGCGAGAGAATGAAGCGGATCG
AAGAGGGCATCAAAGAGCTGGGCAGCCAGATCCTGAAAGAACACCCCGTGGAAAACACCCAGCTGCAGAA
CGAGAAGCTGTACCTGTACTACCTGCAGAATGGGCGGGATATGTACGTGGACCAGGAACTGGACATCAAC
CGGCTGTCCGACTACGATGTGGACCATATCGTGCCTCAGAGCTTTCTGAAGGACGACTCCATCGACAACA
AGGTGCTGACCAGAAGCGACAAGAACCGGGGCAAGAGCGACAACGTGCCCTCCGAAGAGGTCGTGAAGAA
GATGAAGAACTACTGGCGGCAGCTGCTGAACGCCAAGCTGATTACCCAGAGAAAGTTCGACAATCTGACC
AAGGCCGAGAGAGGCGGCCTGAGCGAACTGGATAAGGCCGGCTTCATCAAGAGACAGCTGGTGGAAACCC
GGCAGATCACAAAGCACGTGGCACAGATCCTGGACTCCCGGATGAACACTAAGTACGACGAGAATGACAA
GCTGATCCGGGAAGTGAAAGTGATCACCCTGAAGTCCAAGCTGGTGTCCGATTTCCGGAAGGATTTCCAG
TTTTACAAAGTGCGCGAGATCAACAACTACCACCACGCCCACGACGCCTACCTGAACGCCGTCGTGGGAA
CCGCCCTGATCAAAAAGTACCCTAAGCTGGAAAGCGAGTTCGTGTACGGCGACTACAAGGTGTACGACGT
GCGGAAGATGATCGCCAAGAGCGAGCAGGAAATCGGCAAGGCTACCGCCAAGTACTTCTTCTACAGCAAC
ATCATGAACTTTTTCAAGACCGAGATTACCCTGGCCAACGGCGAGATCCGGAAGCGGCCTCTGATCGAGA
CAAACGGCGAAACCGGGGAGATCGTGTGGGATAAGGGCCGGGATTTTGCCACCGTGCGGAAAGTGCTGAG
CATGCCCCAAGTGAATATCGTGAAAAAGACCGAGGTGCAGACAGGCGGCTTCAGCAAAGAGTCTATCCTG
CCCAAGAGGAACAGCGATAAGCTGATCGCCAGAAAGAAGGACTGGGACCCTAAGAAGTACGGCGGCTTCG
ACAGCCCCACCGTGGCCTATTCTGTGCTGGTGGTGGCCAAAGTGGAAAAGGGCAAGTCCAAGAAACTGAA
GAGTGTGAAAGAGCTGCTGGGGATCACCATCATGGAAAGAAGCAGCTTCGAGAAGAATCCCATCGACTTT
CTGGAAGCCAAGGGCTACAAAGAAGTGAAAAAGGACCTGATCATCAAGCTGCCTAAGTACTCCCTGTTCG
AGCTGGAAAACGGCCGGAAGAGAATGCTGGCCTCTGCCGGCGAACTGCAGAAGGGAAACGAACTGGCCCT
GCCCTCCAAATATGTGAACTTCCTGTACCTGGCCAGCCACTATGAGAAGCTGAAGGGCTCCCCCGAGGAT
AATGAGCAGAAACAGCTGTTTGTGGAACAGCACAAGCACTACCTGGACGAGATCATCGAGCAGATCAGCG
AGTTCTCCAAGAGAGTGATCCTGGCCGACGCTAATCTGGACAAAGTGCTGTCCGCCTACAACAAGCACCG
GGATAAGCCCATCAGAGAGCAGGCCGAGAATATCATCCACCTGTTTACCCTGACCAATCTGGGAGCCCCT
GCCGCCTTCAAGTACTTTGACACCACCATCGACCGGAAGAGGTACACCAGCACCAAAGAGGTGCTGGACG
CCACCCTGATCCACCAGAGCATCACCGGCCTGTACGAGACACGGATCGACCTGTCTCAGCTGGGAGGTGA
CAGCGGCGGGAGCGGCGGGAGCGGGGGGAGCACTAATCTGAGCGACATCATTGAGAAGGAGACTGGGAAA
CAGCTGGTCATTCAGGAGTCCATCCTGATGCTGCCTGAGGAGGTGGAGGAAGTGATCGGCAACAAGCCAG
AGTCTGACATCCTGGTGCACACCGCCTACGACGAGTCCACAGATGAGAATGTGATGCTGCTGACCTCTGA
CGCCCCCGAGTATAAGCCTTGGGCCCTGGTCATCCAGGATTCTAACGGCGAGAATAAGATCAAGATGCTG
AGCGGAGGATCCGGAGGATCTGGAGGCAGCACCAACCTGTCTGACATCATCGAGAAGGAGACAGGCAAGC
AGCTGGTCATCCAGGAGAGCATCCTGATGCTGCCCGAAGAAGTCGAAGAAGTGATCGGAAACAAGCCTGA
GAGCGATATCCTGGTCCATACCGCCTACGACGAGAGTACCGACGAAAATGTGATGCTGCTGACATCCGAC
GCCCCAGAGTATAAGCCCTGGGCTCTGGTCATCCAGGATTCCAACGGAGAGAACAAAATCAAAATGCTGT
CTGGCGGCTCAAAAAGAACCGCCGACGGCAGCGAATTCGAGCCCAAGAAGAAGAGGAAAGTCTAACCGGT
CATCATCACCATCACCATTGAGTTTAAACCCGCTGATCAGCCTCGACTGTGCCTTCTAGTTGCCAGCCAT
CTGTTGTTTGCCCCTCCCCCGTGCCTTCCTTGACCCTGGAAGGTGCCACTCCCACTGTCCTTTCCTAATA
AAATGAGGAAATTGCATCGCATTGTCTGAGTAGGTGTCATTCTATTCTGGGGGGTGGGGTGGGGCAGGAC
AGCAAGGGGGAGGATTGGGAAGACAATAGCAGGCATGCTGGGGATGCGGTGGGCTCTATGGCTTCTGAGG
CGGAAAGAACCAGCTGGGGCTCGATACCGTCGACCTCTAGCTAGAGCTTGGCGTAATCATGGTCATAGCT
GTTTCCTGTGTGAAATTGTTATCCGCTCACAATTCCACACAACATACGAGCCGGAAGCATAAAGTGTAAA
GCCTAGGGTGCCTAATGAGTGAGCTAACTCACATTAATTGCGTTGCGCTCACTGCCCGCTTTCCAGTCGG
GAAACCTGTCGTGCCAGCTGCATTAATGAATCGGCCAACGCGCGGGGAGAGGCGGTTTGCGTATTGGGCG
CTCTTCCGCTTCCTCGCTCACTGACTCGCTGCGCTCGGTCGTTCGGCTGCGGCGAGCGGTATCAGCTCAC
TCAAAGGCGGTAATACGGTTATCCACAGAATCAGGGGATAACGCAGGAAAGAACATGTGAGCAAAAGGCC
AGCAAAAGGCCAGGAACCGTAAAAAGGCCGCGTTGCTGGCGTTTTTCCATAGGCTCCGCCCCCCTGACGA
GCATCACAAAAATCGACGCTCAAGTCAGAGGTGGCGAAACCCGACAGGACTATAAAGATACCAGGCGTTT
CCCCCTGGAAGCTCCCTCGTGCGCTCTCCTGTTCCGACCCTGCCGCTTACCGGATACCTGTCCGCCTTTC
TCCCTTCGGGAAGCGTGGCGCTTTCTCATAGCTCACGCTGTAGGTATCTCAGTTCGGTGTAGGTCGTTCG
CTCCAAGCTGGGCTGTGTGCACGAACCCCCCGTTCAGCCCGACCGCTGCGCCTTATCCGGTAACTATCGT
CTTGAGTCCAACCCGGTAAGACACGACTTATCGCCACTGGCAGCAGCCACTGGTAACAGGATTAGCAGAG
CGAGGTATGTAGGCGGTGCTACAGAGTTCTTGAAGTGGTGGCCTAACTACGGCTACACTAGAAGAACAGT
ATTTGGTATCTGCGCTCTGCTGAAGCCAGTTACCTTCGGAAAAAGAGTTGGTAGCTCTTGATCCGGCAAA
CAAACCACCGCTGGTAGCGGTGGTTTTTTTGTTTGCAAGCAGCAGATTACGCGCAGAAAAAAAGGATCTC
AAGAAGATCCTTTGATCTTTTCTACGGGGTCTGACACTCAGTGGAACGAAAACTCACGTTAAGGGATTTT
GGTCATGAGATTATCAAAAAGGATC
Features (pLannotate 1.2.2; 17 found; start..end, strand, type, name):
     78..938     -  CDS            AmpR: β-lactamase; bla; confers resistance to ampicillin, carbenicillin, and related antibiotics
    939..1043    -  promoter       AmpR promoter: bla
   1114..1158    -  misc_feature   bom (fragment): basis of mobility region from pBR322
   1313..1692    +  enhancer       CMV enhancer: human cytomegalovirus immediate early enhancer
   1693..1896    +  promoter       CMV promoter: human cytomegalovirus (CMV) immediate early promoter
   1938..1956    +  promoter       T7 promoter: promoter for bacteriophage T7 RNA polymerase
   2027..2506    +  CDS            tadA: TADA_ECOLI - Also known as yfhC. Experimental evidence at protein level: Swiss-Prot protein existence level 1. Catalyzes the deamination of adenosine to inosine at the wobble position 34 of tRNA(Arg2). Essential for cell viability. From Escherichia coli (strain K12).
   2621..6717    +  CDS            Cas9 (fragment): Cas9 (Csn1) endonuclease from the Streptococcus pyogenes Type II CRISPR/Cas system generates RNA-guided double strand breaks in DNA
   7031..7279    +  CDS            UGI: UNGI_BPPB2 - Experimental evidence at protein level: Swiss-Prot protein existence level 1. This protein binds specifically and reversibly to the host uracil-DNA glycosylase, preventing removal of uracil residues from PBS2 DNA by the host uracil-excision repair system. From Bacillus phage PBS2 (Bacteriophage PBS2).
   7397..7621    +  polyA_signal   bGH poly(A) signal: bovine growth hormone polyadenylation signal
   7625..7646    +  promoter       SV40 promoter (fragment): SV40 enhancer and early promoter
   7651..7667    +  misc_feature   MCS (fragment): pBluescript multiple cloning site
   7716..7732    -  protein_bind   lac operator: The lac repressor binds to the lac operator to inhibit transcription in E. coli. This inhibition can be relieved by adding lactose or isopropyl-β-D-thiogalactopyranoside (IPTG). lac repressor encoded by lacI
   7740..7770    -  promoter       lac promoter: promoter for the E. coli lac operon
   7785..7806    -  protein_bind   CAP binding site: CAP binding activates transcription in the presence of cAMP. E. coli catabolite activator protein
   7819..7911    -  CDS            lacI (fragment): lac repressor; lacI; The lac repressor binds to the lac operator to inhibit transcription in E. coli. This inhibition can be relieved by adding lactose or isopropyl-β-D-thiogalactopyranoside (IPTG).
   8094..8682    -  rep_origin     ori: high-copy-number ColE1/pMB1/pBR322/pUC origin of replication
