[The description below was written by a language model from this plasmid's Addgene catalogue record and pLannotate feature annotations shown in this document.]
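Description:
Tad-CBE(GCT2) is a mammalian expression plasmid encoding a cytosine base editor, built on a pCMV backbone and assembled by Golden Gate cloning. It is propagated in E. coli as a high-copy plasmid through a ColE1/pBR322-type origin and is selected with ampicillin via the β-lactamase gene and its own promoter. The backbone also carries remnants of earlier cloning vectors (a bom fragment, lac promoter/operator and CAP site, lacI, SV40 promoter and MCS fragments). These appear to have no role in the editor's function.

The payload is a single synthetic open reading frame of about 5.4 kb driven by the human CMV immediate-early enhancer and promoter and terminated by the bovine growth hormone polyadenylation signal. A T7 promoter lies just upstream of the coding region and could support in vitro transcription. The fusion protein begins with a bipartite nuclear localisation signal, followed by a deaminase domain derived from E. coli TadA. This enzyme is natively a tRNA adenosine deaminase, but the construct name and associated work indicate it has been evolved to act on cytosine; "GCT2" designates the variant, though the record does not list its mutations. The deaminase is joined to Streptococcus pyogenes Cas9 carrying D10A, which makes it a nickase that cuts only one DNA strand. Two copies of the phage PBS2 uracil glycosylase inhibitor and a second bipartite NLS follow; the automated annotation marks only one UGI copy. UGI blocks excision of the uracil intermediate, favouring C-to-T outcomes.

No guide RNA cassette is annotated, so a guide would presumably be supplied separately. The plasmid is intended for expressing this base editor in mammalian cells for programmable cytosine editing.
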