Addgene plasmid #235077: Tad-CBE(GCT2)
Purpose: Expresses Tad-CBE(GCT2) in mammalian cells.
Depositing lab: Weixin Tang. Depositing organization: University of Chicago. Publication: High-precision cytosine base editors by evolving nucleic-acid-recognition hotspots in deaminase. Wu Y, Xiao YL, Tang W. Nat Biotechnol. 2025 Jul 7:10.1038/s41587-025-02678-w. doi: 10.1038/s41587-025-02678-w. PubMed 40624252.
Backbone
  Vector backbone: pCMV with a BR322 origin
  Backbone size w/o insert (bp): 3402
  Vector type: Mammalian Expression, CRISPR
Growth in bacteria
  Bacterial resistance: Ampicillin, 100 μg/mL
  Growth temperature: 37°C
  Growth strain: DH5alpha
  Copy number: High Copy
Gene/Insert
  Gene/Insert name: Tad-CBE(GCT2)-SpCas9 D10A
  Species: Synthetic
  Insert size (bp): 5373
  Tag / fusion protein: bpNLS (N terminal on insert); 2xUGI, bpNLS (C terminal on insert)
  Cloning method: Golden Gate
Terms and licenses: Academic/Nonprofit Terms; Industry Terms: Not Available to Industry
How to cite: Tad-CBE(GCT2) was a gift from Weixin Tang (Addgene plasmid # 235077 ; http://n2t.net/addgene:235077 ; RRID:Addgene_235077)
